>Addgene plasmid #139382 | pMT423 | addgene full sequence | sequence record 313187 | Addgene NGS Result
AAATAAAGACATATAAAAGAAAAGACACCATGGATAAGAAATACTCAATAGGCTTAGCTATCGGCACAAA
TAGCGTCGGATGGGCGGTGATCACTGATGAATATAAGGTTCCGTCTAAAAAGTTCAAGGTTCTGGGAAAT
ACAGACCGCCACAGTATCAAAAAAAATCTTATAGGGGCTCTTTTATTTGACAGTGGAGAGACAGCGGAAG
CGACTCGTCTCAAACGGACAGCTCGTAGAAGGTATACACGTCGGAAGAATCGTATTTGTTATCTACAGGA
GATTTTTTCAAATGAGATGGCGAAAGTAGATGATAGTTTCTTTCATCGACTTGAAGAGTCTTTTTTGGTG
GAAGAAGACAAGAAGCATGAACGTCATCCTATTTTTGGAAATATAGTAGATGAAGTTGCTTATCATGAGA
AATATCCAACTATCTATCATCTGCGAAAAAAATTGGTAGATTCTACTGATAAAGCGGATTTGCGCTTAAT
CTATTTGGCCTTAGCGCATATGATTAAGTTTCGTGGTCATTTTTTGATTGAGGGAGATTTAAATCCTGAT
AATAGTGATGTGGACAAACTATTTATCCAGTTGGTACAAACCTACAATCAATTATTTGAAGAAAACCCTA
TTAACGCAAGTGGAGTAGATGCTAAAGCGATTCTTTCTGCACGATTGAGTAAATCAAGACGATTAGAAAA
TCTCATTGCTCAGCTCCCCGGTGAGAAGAAAAATGGCTTATTTGGGAATCTCATTGCTTTGTCATTGGGT
TTGACCCCTAATTTTAAATCAAATTTTGATTTGGCAGAAGATGCTAAATTACAGCTTTCAAAAGATACTT
ACGATGATGATTTAGATAATTTATTGGCGCAAATTGGAGATCAATATGCTGATTTGTTTTTGGCAGCTAA
GAATTTATCAGATGCTATTTTACTTTCAGATATCCTAAGAGTAAATACTGAAATAACTAAGGCTCCCCTA
TCAGCTTCAATGATTAAACGCTACGATGAACATCATCAAGACTTGACTCTTTTAAAAGCTTTAGTTCGAC
AACAACTTCCAGAAAAGTATAAAGAAATCTTTTTTGATCAATCAAAAAACGGATATGCAGGTTATATTGA
TGGGGGAGCTAGCCAAGAAGAATTTTATAAATTTATCAAACCAATTTTAGAAAAAATGGATGGTACTGAG
GAATTATTGGTGAAACTAAATCGTGAAGATTTGCTGCGCAAGCAACGGACCTTTGACAACGGCTCTATTC
CCCATCAAATTCACTTGGGTGAGCTGCATGCTATTTTGAGAAGACAAGAAGACTTTTATCCATTTTTAAA
AGACAATCGTGAGAAGATTGAAAAAATCTTGACTTTTCGAATTCCTTATTATGTTGGTCCATTGGCGCGT
GGCAATAGTCGTTTTGCATGGATGACTCGGAAGTCTGAAGAAACAATTACCCCATGGAATTTTGAAGAAG
TTGTCGATAAAGGTGCTTCAGCTCAATCATTTATTGAACGCATGACAAACTTTGATAAAAATCTTCCAAA
TGAAAAAGTACTACCAAAACATAGTTTGCTTTATGAGTATTTTACGGTTTATAACGAATTGACAAAGGTC
AAATATGTTACTGAAGGAATGCGAAAACCAGCATTTCTTTCAGGTGAACAGAAGAAAGCCATTGTTGATT
TACTCTTCAAAACAAATCGAAAAGTAACCGTTAAGCAATTAAAAGAAGATTATTTCAAAAAAATAGAATG
TTTTGATAGTGTTGAAATTTCAGGAGTTGAAGATAGATTTAATGCTTCATTAGGTACCTACCATGATTTG
CTAAAAATTATTAAAGATAAAGATTTTTTGGATAATGAAGAAAATGAAGATATCTTAGAGGATATTGTTT
TAACATTGACCTTATTTGAAGATAGGGAGATGATTGAGGAAAGACTTAAAACATATGCTCACCTCTTTGA
TGATAAGGTGATGAAACAGCTTAAACGTCGCCGTTATACTGGTTGGGGACGTTTGTCTCGAAAATTGATT
AATGGTATTAGGGATAAGCAATCTGGCAAAACAATATTAGATTTTTTGAAATCAGATGGTTTTGCCAATC
GCAATTTTATGCAGCTGATCCATGATGATAGTTTGACATTTAAAGAAGACATTCAAAAAGCACAAGTGTC
TGGACAAGGCGATAGTTTACATGAACATATTGCAAATTTAGCTGGTAGCCCTGCTATTAAAAAAGGTATT
TTACAGACTGTAAAAGTTGTTGATGAATTGGTCAAAGTAATGGGGCGGCATAAGCCAGAAAATATCGTTA
TTGAAATGGCACGTGAAAATCAGACAACTCAAAAGGGCCAGAAAAATTCGCGAGAGCGTATGAAACGAAT
CGAAGAAGGTATCAAAGAATTAGGAAGTCAGATTCTTAAAGAGCATCCTGTTGAAAATACTCAATTGCAA
AATGAAAAGCTCTATCTCTATTATCTCCAAAATGGAAGAGACATGTATGTGGACCAAGAATTAGATATTA
ATCGTTTAAGTGATTATGATGTCGATGCCATTGTTCCACAAAGTTTCCTTAAAGACGATTCAATAGACAA
TAAGGTCTTAACGCGTTCTGATAAAAATCGTGGTAAATCGGATAACGTTCCAAGTGAAGAAGTAGTCAAA
AAGATGAAAAACTATTGGAGACAACTTCTAAACGCCAAGTTAATCACTCAACGTAAGTTTGATAATTTAA
CGAAAGCTGAACGTGGTGGTTTGAGTGAACTTGATAAAGCTGGTTTTATCAAACGCCAATTGGTTGAAAC
TCGCCAAATCACTAAGCATGTGGCACAAATTTTGGATAGTCGCATGAATACTAAATACGATGAAAATGAT
AAACTTATTCGAGAGGTTAAAGTGATTACCTTAAAATCTAAATTAGTTTCTGACTTCCGAAAAGATTTCC
AATTCTATAAAGTACGTGAGATTAACAATTACCATCATGCCCATGATGCGTATCTAAATGCCGTCGTTGG
AACTGCTTTGATTAAGAAATATCCAAAACTTGAATCGGAGTTTGTCTATGGTGATTATAAAGTTTATGAT
GTTCGTAAAATGATTGCTAAGTCTGAGCAAGAAATAGGCAAAGCAACCGCAAAATATTTCTTTTACTCTA
ATATCATGAACTTCTTCAAAACAGAAATTACACTTGCAAATGGAGAGATTCGCAAACGCCCTCTAATCGA
AACTAATGGGGAAACTGGAGAAATTGTCTGGGATAAAGGGCGAGATTTTGCCACAGTGCGCAAAGTATTG
TCCATGCCCCAAGTCAATATTGTCAAGAAAACAGAAGTACAGACAGGCGAATTCTCCAAGGAGTCAATTT
TACCAAAAAGAAATTCGGACAAGCTTATTGCTCGTAAAAAAGACTGGGATCCAAAAAAATATGGTGGTTT
TGATAGTCCAACGGTAGCTTATTCAGTCCTAGTGGTTGCTAAGGTGGAAAAAGGGAAATCGAAGAAGTTA
AAATCCGTTAAAGAGTTACTAGGGATCACAATTATGGAAAGAAGTTCCTTTGAAAAAAATCCGATTGACT
TTTTAGAAGCTAAAGGATATAAGGAAGTTAAAAAAGACTTAATCATTAAACTACCTAAATATAGTCTTTT
TGAGTTAGAAAACGGTCGTAAACGGATGCTGGCTAGTGCCGGAGAATTACAAAAAGGAAATGAGCTGGCT
CTGCCAAGCAAATATGTGAATTTTTTATATTTAGCTAGTCATTATGAAAAGTTGAAGGGTAGTCCAGAAG
ATAACGAACAAAAACAATTGTTTGTGGAGCAGCATAAGCATTATTTAGATGAGATTATTGAGCAAATCAG
TGAATTTTCTAAGCGTGTTATTTTAGCAGATGCCAATTTAGATAAAGTTCTTAGTGCATATAACAAACAT
AGAGACAAACCAATACGTGAACAAGCAGAAAATATTATTCATTTATTTACGTTGACGAATCTTGGAGCTC
CCGCTGCTTTTAAATATTTTGATACAACAATTGATCGTAAACGATATACGTCTACAAAAGAAGTTTTAGA
TGCCACTCTTATCCATCAATCCATCACTGGTCTTTATGAAACACGCATTGATTTGAGTCAGCTAGGAGGT
GACTGATGCTGTCATAGGCCGGTTGTCCGGTAGTCCGGATGATTTAAGGAAGATTTCTCTTCTTTTTTCA
CTTTCTCCGAACAACCTTTCTTTTAAAATTGTTATTTTTGTAGTGATTTTAATAACCTAAAATGAATACG
ATCGTGGTGAATGTGAAACCAGTAACGTTATACGATGTCGCAGAGTATGCCGGTGTCTCTTATCAGACCG
TTTCCCGCGTGGTGAACCAGGCCAGCCACGTTTCTGCGAAAACGCGGGAAAAAGTGGAAGCGGCGATGGC
GGAGCTGAATTACATTCCCAACCGCGTGGCACAACAACTGGCGGGCAAACAGTCGTTGCTGATTGGCGTT
GCCACCTCCAGTCTGGCCCTGCACGCGCCGTCGCAAATTGTCGCGGCGATTAAATCTCGCGCCGATCAAC
TGGGTGCCAGCGTGGTGGTGTCGATGGTAGAACGAAGCGGCGTCGAAGCCTGTAAAGCGGCGGTGCACAA
TCTTCTCGCGCAACGCGTCAGTGGGCTGATCATTAACTATCCGCTGGATGACCAGGATGCCATTGCTGTG
GAAGCTGCCTGCACTAATGTTCCGGCGTTATTTCTTGATGTCTCTGACCAGACACCCATCAACAGTATTA
TTTTCTCCCATGAGGACGGTACGCGACTGGGCGTGGAGCATCTGGTCGCATTGGGTCACCAGCAAATCGC
GCTGTTAGCGGGCCCATTAAGTTCTGTCTCGGCGCGTCTGCGTCTGGCTGGCTGGCATAAATATCTCACT
CGCAATCAAATTCAGCCGATAGCGGAACGGGAAGGCGACTGGAGTGCCATGTCCGGTTTTCAACAAACCA
TGCAAATGCTGAATGAGGGCATCGTTCCCACTGCGATGCTGGTTGCCAACGATCAGATGGCGCTGGGCGC
AATGCGCGCCATTACCGAGTCCGGGCTGCGCGTTGGTGCGGATATCTCGGTAGTGGGATACGACGATACC
GAGGACAGCTCATGTTATATCCCGCCGTTAACCACCATCAAACAGGATTTTCGCCTGCTGGGGCAAACCA
GCGTGGACCGCTTGCTGCAACTCTCTCAGGGCCAGGCGGTGAAGGGCAATCAGCTGTTGCCCGTCTCACT
GGTGAAAAGAAAAACCACCCTGGCGCCCAATACGCAAACCGCCTCTCCCCGCGCGTTGGCCGATTCATTA
ATGCAGCTGGCACGACAGGTTTCCCGACTGGAAAGCGGGCAGTGAAAAGAAAAGGCGTTTTGTTTTTCTT
CTTTACCTTCTTTCCCTTTCGCTAAGAGAGTCTGAGAAACGATAGAAAAAGAAAAGCGAAAAAACTTCCG
AAAACATTTGGTAGTTAAAATAAAACCTCTTACCTTTGCACCCGCGCATTTTAAAATAAAATAAATTATT
TATGATATTAAACGAATATGTCTAGATTAGATAAAAGTAAAGTGATTAACAGCGCATTAGAGCTGCTTAA
TGAGGTCGGAATCGAAGGTTTAACAACCCGTAAACTCGCCCAGAAGCTAGGTGTAGAGCAGCCTACATTG
TATTGGCATGTAAAAAATAAGCGGGCTTTGCTCGACGCCTTAGCCATTGAGATGTTAGATAGGCACCATA
CTCACTTTTGCCCTTTAGAAGGGGAAAGCTGGCAAGATTTTTTACGTAATAACGCTAAAAGTTTTAGATG
TGCTTTACTAAGTCATCGCGATGGAGCAAAAGTACATTTAGGTACACGGCCTACAGAAAAACAGTATGAA
ACTCTCGAAAATCAATTAGCCTTTTTATGCCAACAAGGTTTTTCACTAGAGAATGCATTATATGCACTCA
GCGCTGTGGGGCATTTTACTTTAGGTTGCGTATTGGAAGATCAAGAGCATCAAGTCGCTAAAGAAGAAAG
GGAAACACCTACTACTGATAGTATGCCGCCATTATTACGACAAGCTATCGAATTATTTGATCACCAAGGT
GCAGAGCCAGCCTTCTTATTCGGCCTTGAATTGATCATATGCGGATTAGAAAAACAACTTAAATGTGAAA
GTGGGTCTTAATGAACTGCACTTGCTTTGATAATTAATGATAAACAATCTAAAAGCACTCTAATCGTTAT
CGGAGTGCTTTTAGATTACTAATCAAATTGCTTCTACGGCCGCGATCCCCCGGGCTGCAGGAATTCGATA
TCAAGCTTATCGATACCGTCGACTAATTGCCTATCTTCCAGTGATGGAACAGCATTTGTGCATTGGCTGC
AACAATCAGCCTTACTTGTGCCTGTTCTATTTCCGAACCGACCGCTTGTATGAATGCATCAAAATTCGTT
TTCTCTACGTTGGATTCCTTGTTGCTCATATTGTGATGATAATTTCTACAAATATAGTCATTGGTAACTA
TCTATGAAACTGTTTGATACTTTTATAGTTGATTAAACTTGTTCATGGCATTTGCCTTAATATCATCCGC
TATGTCAATGTAGGGTTTCATAGCTTTGTAGTCGCTGTGTCCCGTCCATTTCATGACCACCTGTGCCGGG
ATTCCGAGAGCCAGCGCATTGCAGATGAATGTCCTTTTTCCTGCATGGGTACTGAGCAAAGCGTATTTGG
GTGTGACTTCATCAATACGTTCATTTCCCTTGTAGTAGGTTTCCCGTACAGGCTCGTTGATTTCTGCCAG
TTCGCCCAGCTCTTTCAGGTAATCGTTCATCTTCTGGTTGCTGATGACGGGCAGAGCCATGTAATTCTCG
AAATGGATGTCCTTGTATTTGTCCAGTATGGCTTTGCTGTATTTGTTCAGTTCAATCGTCAGGCTGTCGG
CAGTCTTGACTGTGGTTATTTCGATGTGGTCGGACTTCACATCGCTTCTTTTCAGATTGCGAACATCTGA
ATACCGCAAACTCGTAAAGCAGCAGAACAGGAAAACATCACGCACACGTTCCAGGTATTGCTTATCCTTG
GGTATCTGGTAGTCTTTCAGCTTGTTCAGTTCATCCCAAGTCAGGAAGATTACTTTTTTCGAGGTGGTTT
TCAGTTTCGGTTTGAACGTATCGTATGCAATGTTCTGATGATGTCCTTTCTTGAAGCTCCAGCGCAGGAA
CCATTTGAGGAATCCCATTTGCTTGCCGATGGTGCTGTTTCTCATATCCTTGGTGTCACGCAGGAAGTTG
ACGTATTCGTTCAATCCAAACTCGTTGAAATAGTTGAACGTTGCATCCTCCTTGAACTCTTTGAGGTGGT
TCCTCACTGCTGCAAATTTTTCATAGGTGGATGCCGTCCAGTTATTCTGGTTACCGCACTCTTTTACAAA
CTCATCGAACACCTCCCAAAAGCTGACAGGGGCTTCTTCCGGCTGTTCTTCACTGGTGTCTTTCATTCTC
ATGTTGAAAGCTTCCTTCAACTGTTGGGTCGTTGGCATGACCTCCTGCACCTCAAATTCCTTGAAAATAT
TCTGGATTTCGGCATAGTATTTCAGCAAGTCCGTATTGATTTCGGCTGCACTTTGCTTTAGCTTGTTGGT
ACATCCGTTCTTTACCCGCTGCTTATCTGCATCCCATTTGGCTACGTCAATCCGGTAGCCCGTTGTAAAC
TCGATACGTTGGCTGGCAAAGATGACACGCATACGGATGGGTACGTTCTCTACGATTGGCACACCGTTCT
TTTTCCGGCTCTCCAATGCAAAAATGATGTTGCGCTTGATATTCATAATTGGGTGCGTTTGAAATTCTAC
ACCCAAATATACACCCAATTATTGAGATAGCAAAAGACATTTAGAAACATTTACTTTTACTCTATATTGT
AATTTACACTTGATTATCAGTCGTTTGCAGTTTTATGATATTCTGTGAAAGTATAAGTTCGAGAGCCTGT
CTCTCCGCAAAAAACGCTGAAAATCAGCAGATTGCAAAACAAACACCCTGTTTTACACCCAAGAATGTAA
AGTCGGGTGTTTTTGTTTTATTTAAGATAATACAACCACTACATAATAAAAGAGTAGCGATATTAAAAGA
ATCCGATGAGAAAAGACTAATATTTATCTATCCATTCAGTTTGATTTCTCAGGACTTTACATCGTCCTGA
AAGTATTTGTTGGTACCGAGGACGCGTTATCTCCTTAACGTACGTTTTCGTTCCATTGGCCCTCAAACCC
CGTTATATACATTCATGTCCATTTATGTAAAAAATCCTGCTGACCTTGTTTATGTCTTGTCAGTCACCAT
TTGCAAAACCATATTTGACCCTCAAAGAGGCTGAATTTGATAAGCAACTTGCTACATACTCATAATAAGG
AGCTAAATAGAACACGAATGGGAAATACTCAAATGCCAAACTAAAGAAGATATTGGCCAAAATAAACGCT
ATACCGAGAGAGAAACTTGATTTTTCAACTTCCTAAAACAGTGTTGTTCAAACATTTCTACTTATTTGTA
CTTACCAGTTGAACCTACGTTTCCCTAATAAAATGTCTATGGTAAAAAGTTAAAAAATCCTCCTACTTTT
GTTAGATATATTTTTTTGTGTAATTTTGTAATCGTTATGCGGCAGTAATAATATACATATTAATACGAGT
TAGGAATCCTGTAGTTCTCATATGCTACGAGGAGGTATTAAAAGGTGCGTTTCGACAATGCATCTATTGT
AGTATATTATTGCTTAATCCAAATGAATATTATAAATTTAGGAATTCTTGCTCACATTGATGCAGGAAAA
ACTTCCGTAACCGAGAATCTGCTGTTTGCCAGTGGAGCAACGGAAAAGTGCGGCTGTGTGGATAATGGTG
ACACCATAACGGACTCTATGGATATAGAGAAACGTAGAGGAATTACTGTTCGGGCTTCTACGACATCTAT
TATCTGGAATGGTGTGAAATGCAATATCATTGACACTCCGGGACACATGGATTTTATTGCGGAAGTGGAG
CGGACATTCAAAATGCTTGATGGAGCAGTCCTCATCTTATCCGCAAAGGAAGGCATACAAGCGCAGACAA
AGTTGCTGTTCAATACTTTACAGAAGCTGCAAATCCCGACAATTATATTTATCAATAAGATTGACCGAGC
CGGTGTGAATTTGGAGCGTTTGTATCTGGATATAAAAGCAAATCTGTCTCAAGATGTCCTGTTTATGCAA
AATGTTGTCGATGGATCGGTTTATCCGGTTTGCTCCCAAACATATATAAAGGAAGAATACAAAGAATTTG
TATGCAACCATGACGACAATATATTAGAACGATATTTGGCGGATAGCGAAATTTCACCGGCTGATTATTG
GAATACGATAATCGCTCTTGTGGCAAAAGCCAAAGTCTATCCGGTGCTACATGGATCAGCAATGTTCAAT
ATCGGTATCAATGAGTTGTTGGACGCCATCACTTCTTTTATACTTCCTCCGGCATCGGTCTCAAACAGAC
TTTCATCTTATCTTTATAAGATAGAGCATGACCCCAAAGGACATAAAAGAAGTTTTCTAAAAATAATTGA
CGGAAGTCTGAGACTTCGAGACGTTGTAAGAATCAACGATTCGGAAAAATTCATCAAGATTAAAAATCTA
AAAACTATCAATCAGGGCAGAGAGATAAATGTTGATGAAGTGGGCGCCAATGATATCGCGATTGTAGAGG
ATATGGATGATTTTCGAATCGGAAATTATTTAGGTGCTGAACCTTGTTTGATTCAAGGATTATCGCATCA
GCATCCCGCTCTCAAATCCTCCGTCCGGCCAGACAGGCCCGAAGAGAGAAGCAAGGTGATATCCGCTCTG
AATACATTGTGGATTGAAGACCCGTCTTTGTCCTTTTCCATAAACTCATATAGTGATGAATTGGAAATCT
CGTTATATGGTTTAACCCAAAAGGAAATCATACAGACATTGCTGGAAGAACGATTTTCCGTAAAGGTCCA
TTTTGATGAGATCAAGACTATATACAAAGAACGACCTGTAAAAAAGGTCAATAAGATTATTCAGATCGAA
GTGCCGCCCAACCCTTATTGGGCCACAATAGGGCTGACTCTTGAACCCTTACCGTTAGGGACAGGGTTGC
AAATCGAAAGTGACATCTCCTATGGTTATCTGAACCATTCTTTTCAAAATGCCGTTTTTGAAGGGATTCG
TATGTCTTGCCAATCCGGGTTACATGGATGGGAAGTGACTGATCTGAAAGTAACTTTTACTCAAGCCGAG
TATTATAGCCCGGTAAGTACACCTGCTGATTTCAGACAGCTGACCCCTTATGTCTTCAGGCTGGCCTTGC
AACAGTCAGGTGTGGACATTCTCGAACCGATGCTCTATTTTGAGTTGCAGATACCCCAAGCGGCAAGTTC
CAAAGCTATTACAGATTTGCAAAAAATGATGTCTGAGATTGAAGACATCAGTTGCAATAATGAGTGGTGT
CATATTAAAGGGAAAGTTCCATTAAATACAAGTAAAGACTATGCATCAGAAGTAAGTTCATACACTAAGG
GCTTAGGCATTTTTATGGTTAAGCCATGCGGGTATCAAATAACAAAAGGCGGTTATTCTGATAATATCCG
CATGAACGAAAAAGATAAACTTTTATTCATGTTCCAAAAATCAATGTCATCAAAATAATGGAGCGGTCAG
GAAATTTCTATAAGGCAATACAGTTGGGATATATACTTATCTCCATTCTTATCGGATGTATGGCATATAA
TAGCCTCTATGAATGGCAGGAGATAGAAGCATTAGAACTTGGCAATAAAAAAATAGACGTATGGTGCACT
CTCAGTACAATCTGCTCTGATGCCGCATAGTTAAGCCAGCCCCGACACCCGCCAACACCCGCTGACGCGC
CCTGACGGGCTTGTCTGCTCCCGGCATCCGCTTACAGACAAGCTGTGACCGTCTCCGGGAGCTGCATGTG
TCAGAGGTTTTCACCGTCATCACCGAAACGCGCGAGACGAAAGGGCCTCGTGATACGCCTATTTTTATAG
GTTAATGTCATGATAATAATGGTTTCTTAGCAGGTGGCACTTTTCGGGGAAATGTGCGCGGAACCCCTAT
TTGTTTATTTTTCTAAATACATTCAAATATGTATCCGCTCATGAGACAATAACCCTGATAAATGCTTCAA
TAATATTGAAAAAGGAAGAGTATGAGTATTCAACATTTCCGTGTCGCCCTTATTCCCTTTTTTGCGGCAT
TTTGCCTTCCTGTTTTTGCTCACCCAGAAACGCTGGTGAAAGTAAAAGATGCTGAAGATCAGTTGGGTGC
ACGAGTGGGTTACATCGAACTGGATCTCAACAGCGGTAAGATCCTTGAGAGTTTTCGCCCCGAAGAACGT
TTTCCAATGATGAGCACTTTTAAAGTTCTGCTATGTGGCGCGGTATTATCCCGTATTGACGCCGGGCAAG
AGCAACTCGGTCGCCGCATACACTATTCTCAGAATGACTTGGTTGAGTACTCACCAGTCACAGAAAAGCA
TCTTACGGATGGCATGACAGTAAGAGAATTATGCAGTGCTGCCATAACCATGAGTGATAACACTGCGGCC
AACTTACTTCTGACAACGATCGGAGGACCGAAGGAGCTAACCGCTTTTTTGCACAACATGGGGGATCATG
TAACTCGCCTTGATCGTTGGGAACCGGAGCTGAATGAAGCCATACCAAACGACGAGCGTGACACCACGAT
GCCTGTAGCAATGGCAACAACGTTGCGCAAACTATTAACTGGCGAACTACTTACTCTAGCTTCCCGGCAA
CAATTAATAGACTGGATGGAGGCGGATAAAGTTGCAGGACCACTTCTGCGCTCGGCCCTTCCGGCTGGCT
GGTTTATTGCTGATAAATCTGGAGCCGGTGAGCGTGGGTCTCGCGGTATCATTGCAGCACTGGGGCCAGA
TGGTAAGCCCTCCCGTATCGTAGTTATCTACACGACGGGGAGTCAGGCAACTATGGATGAACGAAATAGA
CAGATCGCTGAGATAGGTGCCTCACTGATTAAGCATTGGTAAACGCGTCAATTCGAGGGGGATCAATTCC
GTTTTCCGCTGCATAACCCTGCTTCGGGGTCATTATAGCGATTTTTTCGGTATATCCATCCTTTTTCGCA
CGATATACAGGATTTTGCCAAAGGGTTCGTGTAGACTTTCCTTGGTGTATCCAACGGCGTCAGCCGGGCA
GGATAGGTGAAGTAGGCCCACCCGCGAGCGGGTGTTCCTTCTTCACTGTCCCTTATTCGCACCTGGCGGT
GCTCAACGGGAATCCTGCTCTGCGAGGCTGGCCGGCTACCGCCGGCGTAACAGATGAGGGCAAGCGGATG
GCTGATGAAACCAAGCCAACAGGAAGGGCAGCCCACCTATCACGGAATTGATCCGGCCACGATGCGTCCG
GCGTAGAGGATCTGAAGATCAGCAGTTCAACCTGTTGATAGTACGTACTAAGCTCTCATGTTTCACGTAC
TAAGCTCTCATGTTTAACGTACTAAGCTCTCATGTTTAACGAACTAAACCCTCATGGCTAACGTACTAAG
CTCTCATGGCTAACGTACTAAGCTCTCATGTTTCACGTACTAAGCTCTCATGTTTGAACAATAAAATTAA
TATAAATCAGCAACTTAAATAGCCTCTAAGGTTTTAAGTTTTATAAGAAAAAAAAGAATATATAAGGCTT
TTAAAGCTTTTAAGGTTTAACGGTTGTGGACAACAAGCCAGGGATGTAACGCACTGAGAAGCCCTTAGAG
CCTCTCAAAGCAATTTTGAGTGACACAGGAACACTTAACGGCTGACATGGGAATTCCCCTCCACCGCGGT
GGCTCGGTACCAAAGACGAACAATAAGACGCTGAAAAGCGTCTTTTTTCGTTTTGGTCCGATAAAGTTTG
GAAGATAAAGCTAAAAGTTCTTATCTTTGCAGTCCG
Features (pLannotate 1.2.2; 12 found; start..end, strand, type, name):
     30..4136    +  CDS            dCas9: catalytically dead mutant of the Cas9 endonuclease from the Streptococcus pyogenes Type II CRISPR/Cas system RNA-guided DNA-binding protein that lacks endonuclease activity due to the D10A mutation in the RuvC catalytic domain and the H840A mutation in the HNH catalytic domain
   4283..5365    +  CDS            lacI: lac repressor; lacI; The lac repressor binds to the lac operator to inhibit transcription in E. coli. This inhibition can be relieved by adding lactose or isopropyl-β-D-thiogalactopyranoside (IPTG).
   5548..6171    +  CDS            TetR: tetracycline repressor TetR; tetR from transposon Tn10; TetR binds to the tetracycline operator tetO to inhibit transcription. This inhibition can be relieved by adding tetracycline or doxycycline.
   6274..6323    +  misc_feature   MCS (fragment): pBluescript multiple cloning site
   8773..10695   +  CDS            tetQ: TETQ_BACT4 - Also known as tet(Q). Protein inferred from homology: Swiss-Prot protein existence level 3. Abolishes the inhibitory effect of tetracyclin on protein synthesis by a non-covalent modification of the ribosomes. From Bacteroides thetaiotaomicron.
  10840..10889   -  misc_feature   bom (fragment): basis of mobility region from pBR322
  10991..11026   -  CDS            rop (fragment): Rop protein, which maintains plasmids at low copy number; rop
  11117..11221   +  promoter       AmpR promoter: bla
  11222..12082   +  CDS            AmpR: β-lactamase; bla; confers resistance to ampicillin, carbenicillin, and related antibiotics
  12246..12355   +  oriT           oriT: incP origin of transfer
  12388..12432   +  CDS            traJ (fragment): oriT-recognizing protein; traJ
  12469..12857   +  rep_origin     R6K γ ori: γ replication origin from E. coli plasmid R6K; requires the R6K initiator protein pi for replication
