[The description below was written by a language model from this plasmid's Addgene catalogue record and pLannotate feature annotations shown in this document.]
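Description:
pMT423 is a roughly 13 kb synthetic-biology plasmid built on the pNBU2 backbone, a suicide/integration vector system used to deliver genes into Bacteroides species; the associated work concerns genetic circuit design in the gut commensal Bacteroides thetaiotaomicron. In E. coli it replicates from the R6K γ origin, which depends on the pi initiator protein and therefore requires a pir-expressing host such as the listed Pir1 strain, where it is maintained at low copy and selected with ampicillin through the bla gene and its native promoter. An incP (RP4-type) oriT, with an adjacent traJ fragment, allows the plasmid to be mobilised by conjugation from E. coli into a recipient. The tetQ gene, a ribosomal protection determinant from B. thetaiotaomicron, provides tetracycline resistance for selecting recipients; this is the "TetR" marker in the catalogue description, distinct from the TetR repressor in the payload. pNBU2 vectors normally integrate through an NBU2 integrase and attachment site. These were not annotated in the feature table, which leaves a sizeable unlabelled region between the cloning-site fragment and tetQ.

The payload consists of three consecutive, same-orientation coding sequences: catalytically dead Streptococcus pyogenes Cas9 (D10A/H840A), the lac repressor LacI and the Tn10 tetracycline repressor TetR. The record describes them as constitutively expressed and names a promoter, P1, but no promoters, ribosome binding sites or terminators are annotated, so it is unclear whether P1 drives all three genes or each has its own control elements. No guide RNA cassette is annotated. The construct appears to supply the shared regulatory proteins for circuits: dCas9 for guide-programmed CRISPR interference, and LacI and TetR as sensors responsive to IPTG and tetracycline-class inducers.
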