Addgene plasmid #139382: pMT423
Purpose: Constitutively expressed dCas9, LacI and TetR, pNBU2 backbone, AmpR, TetR
Depositing lab: Christopher Voigt. Depositing organization: Massachusetts Institute of Technology. Publication: Genetic circuit design automation for the gut resident species Bacteroides thetaiotaomicron. Taketani M, Zhang J, Zhang S, Triassi AJ, Huang YJ, Griffith LG, Voigt CA. Nat Biotechnol. 2020 Aug;38(8):962-969. doi: 10.1038/s41587-020-0468-5. Epub 2020 Mar 30. PubMed 32231334.
Backbone
  Vector backbone: pNBU2
  Vector type: Synthetic Biology
Growth in bacteria
  Bacterial resistance: Ampicillin, 100 μg/mL
  Growth temperature: 37°C
  Growth strain: Pir1
  Copy number: Low Copy
Gene/Insert
  Gene/Insert name: Constitutively expressed dCas9, LacI and TetR
  Promoter: P1
  Cloning method: Gibson Cloning
  Sequencing primers: 5′ AACGCACTGAGAAGCCCTTA; 3′ CCGGGGGATCgcggccgtagaagcaatttgattagtaatctaaaag
Terms and licenses: Academic/Nonprofit Terms; Industry Terms: Not Available to Industry
How to cite: pMT423 was a gift from Christopher Voigt (Addgene plasmid # 139382 ; http://n2t.net/addgene:139382 ; RRID:Addgene_139382)
